Addgene plasmid #80889: pcDNA3-Flag-Smad4 L43S
Purpose: mammalian expression of Smad4 L43S
Depositing lab: Aristidis Moustakas. Depositing organization: Ludwig Institute For Cancer Research, Uppsala Branch. Publication: Functional consequences of tumorigenic missense mutations in the amino-terminal domain of Smad4. Moren A, Itoh S, Moustakas A, Dijke P, Heldin CH. Oncogene. 2000 Sep 7;19(38):4396-404. 10.1038/sj.onc.1203798 PubMed 10980615.
Backbone
  Vector backbone: pcDNA3
  Vector type: Mammalian Expression
Growth in bacteria
  Bacterial resistance: Ampicillin, 100 μg/mL
  Growth temperature: 37°C
  Growth strain: DH5alpha
  Copy number: High Copy
Gene/Insert
  Gene/Insert name: Smad4 (alt name: SMAD family member 4)
  Species: H. sapiens (human)
  Mutation: pancreatic cancer mutation L43S
  Entrez Gene: SMAD4 (a.k.a. DPC4, JIP, MADH4, MYHRS)
  Promoter: CMV
  Tag / fusion protein: Flag (N terminal on backbone)
  Cloning method: Restriction Enzyme; 5′ cloning site EcoRI (not destroyed); 3′ cloning site XhoI (not destroyed)
  Sequencing primers: 5′ CMV-F; 3′ BGH-rev
Terms and licenses: Academic/Nonprofit Terms; Industry Terms: Not Available to Industry
Depositor comments: This plasmid contains a D2E mutation in SMAD4 compared to NM_005359.5. The depositor states that this mutation does not affect plasmid function.
How to cite: pcDNA3-Flag-Smad4 L43S was a gift from Aristidis Moustakas (Addgene plasmid # 80889 ; http://n2t.net/addgene:80889 ; RRID:Addgene_80889)
