[The description below was written by a language model from this plasmid's Addgene catalogue record.]
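Description:
pcDNA3-Flag-Smad4 L43S is a mammalian expression plasmid built on the pcDNA3 backbone and carrying human SMAD4 (also known as DPC4 or MADH4) with the missense substitution L43S, a mutation recorded as deriving from pancreatic cancer. The coding sequence was inserted between the EcoRI and XhoI sites, both of which remain intact. It sits downstream of the CMV promoter, which gives strong constitutive transcription in transfected mammalian cells. A Flag epitope supplied by the backbone is fused to the N terminus of the protein, so the mutant can be detected or immunoprecipitated with anti-Flag antibodies and distinguished from endogenous Smad4. The use of a BGH reverse sequencing primer fits the bovine growth hormone polyadenylation region normally found 3′ of the pcDNA3 cloning site. In bacteria the plasmid is maintained at high copy number under ampicillin selection. No feature table is provided, so other backbone elements, such as any mammalian selection marker, are not documented in the record.

Smad4 is the common mediator Smad that partners with receptor-activated Smads to carry TGF-β family signals to the nucleus, and it acts as a tumour suppressor. Residue 43 lies in the amino-terminal domain of the protein. The construct belongs to work on the functional consequences of tumour-derived missense mutations in that region, and it is typically used for comparison with wild-type Smad4 in transfected cells. The depositor notes an additional D2E change relative to the reference SMAD4 transcript and states that it does not affect the plasmid's function.
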