>Addgene plasmid #80889 | pcDNA3-Flag-Smad4 L43S | addgene partial sequence | sequence record 157824 | CMV-F 5'-CGCAAATGGGCGGTAGGCGTG-3'
ACCCACTGCTTACTGGCTTATCGAAATTAATACGACTCACTATAGGGAGACCCAAGCTTGGTACCGAGCT
CGGATCCACCGCCATGGACTACAAGGACGATGATGACAAGGGCGAATTCGAGAATATGTCTATTACGAAT
ACACCAACAAGTAATGATGCCTGTCTGAGCATTGTGCATAGTTTGATGTGCCATAGACAAGGTGGAGAGA
GTGAAACATTTGCAAAAAGAGCAATTGAAAGTTCGGTAAAGAAGCTGAAGGAGAAAAAAGATGAATTGGA
TTCTTTAATAACAGCTATAACTACAAATGGAGCTCATCCTAGTAAATGTGTTACCATACAGAGAACATTG
GATGGGAGGCTTCAGGTGGCTGGTCGGAAAGGATTTCCTCATGTGATCTATGCCCGTCTCTGGAGGTGGC
CTGATCTTCACAAAAATGAACTAAAACATGTTAAATATTGTCAGTATGCGTTTGACTTAAAATGTGATAG
TGTCTGTGTGAATCCATATCACTACGAACGAGTTGTATCACCTGGAATTGATCTCTCAGGATTAACACTG
CAGAGTAATGCTCCATCAAGTATGATGGTGAAGGATGAATATGTGCATGACTTTGAGGGACAGCCATCGT
TGTCCACTGAAGGACATTCAATTCAAACCATCCAGCATCCACCAAGTAATCGTGCATCGACAGAGACATA
CAGCACCCCAGCTCTGTTAGCCCCATCTGAGTCTAATGCTACCAGCACTGCCAACTTTCCCAACATTCCT
GTGGCTTCCACAAGTCAGCCTGCCAGTATACTGGGGGGCAGCCATAGTGA
