>Addgene plasmid #80889 | pcDNA3-Flag-Smad4 L43S | addgene partial sequence | sequence record 157825 | BGH-rev 5'-TAGAAGGCACAGTCGAGG-3'
AGGGCCCTCTAGATGCATGCTCGAGCGGTAAAAGACCTCAGTCTAAAGGTTGTGGGTCTGCAATCGGCAT
GGTATGAAGTACTTCGTCTAGGAGCTGGAGGGCCCGGTGTAAGTGAATTTCAATCCAGCAAGGTGTTTCT
TTGATGCTCTGTCTTGGGTAATCCGGTCCCCAGCCTTTCACAAAACTCATCCTGAGTATGCATAAGCGAC
GAAGGTCATCAACACCAATTCCAGCAGCAGCTGACAGACTGATAGCTGGAGCTATTCCACCTACTGATCC
TGGGCCAGGGATGTTTCCTGCCACGGCTGCTGCCTGGGCAGCTGCTGCAGCTTGTGCAGTAGCCGCCTGC
TGCTGCATCTGTCGATGACACTGACGCAAATCAAAGACCTTTATATATGCACTTGGGTAGATCTTATGAA
CAGCATCTCCAGGTGCACGCCCAGCTTCTCTGTCTAAGTAGTAACTCTGTACAAAGACCGCGTGGTCACT
AAGGCACCTGACCCAAACATCACCTTCACCTTTACATTCCAACTGCACACCTTTGCCTATGTGCAACCTT
GCTCTCTCAATGGCTTCTGTCCTGTGGACATTGGAGAGTTGACCCAAACAAAAGCGATCTCCTCCAGAAG
GGTCCACGTATCCATCAACAGTAACAATAGGGCAGCTTGAAGGAACCTTAAATGTCTCTCCTACCTGAAC
ATCCATTTCAAAGTAAGCAATGGAACACCAATACTCAGGAGCAGGATGATTGGAAATGGGAGGCTGGAAT
GCAAGCTCATTGTGAACAGGCCAGTAATGTCCGGGATGGG
